>Addgene plasmid #191040 | pEY36 | addgene full sequence | sequence record 376035 | Addgene NGS Result
TCACACAGGAAACAGCTATGACCATGATTACGCCAAGCTGTAAGTTTAAACATGATCTTACTAACTAACT
ATTCTCATTTAAATTTTCAGAGCTTAAAAATGGCTGAAATCACTCACAACGATGGATACGCTAACAACTT
GGAAATGAAATAAGCTTGCATGCCTGCAGAAGAGAAGCACAAGCCCGGAAAGTTTAACTTCAAGCCCTTG
AAAATTGCATTATATTAATGTTGTTCAAGTTTTAGTAATAAAAAATTAGAATTGGCAGTTTTCAAAACAT
ATTAGTTTAAAGGTGGAATCGATTTCAGATTTTGCTTGAAATCGATTGAAATGGATCGTCACCAAGTATA
CAAAACTGTAAAAAAATTAAAAACCTTTTCTAAATTTTATAATTAGTTTAAAAAATTTGAAATTTAAAAT
TATTTAATTTTGCAAAATAAAAACGATACGAATTAAAATTCAATTTCCCTCGCCAATGAAATACTGCTTT
GACATTTTTGCGTTTTCAGGCAAAATTCATCACTTATTTTCTTCCATATTTAATTTGATTGTCAATTTTT
GTCAGCTTTTTTCTCCTATCCCCTTCAGTAATGAAGCTATTTATTATGTTCTAAATAAACCTTTTCAGCA
TTTTTCTTCATTTCCTTATTATGAATATCTTTGCACACACTATTGGACAAATTTAACATGCTATACTTCA
ATCTTTGTTTTTGTCAATGGTTAGTGGATATTTTAAGAATTATAAGAAGTCAAACAAGTTTTTTTGGAAA
ACTCGCCGCAATATAAATCACATATTCAATTCCCTCTTTGCATTTTAAGTATCCTTTTCTGAAAAATGTG
TCAGCAAATTGAACGTTATTTAAATAAAAACAAGACCGTCTTCGTAGATGTCTATGGCAAAAACTCATTA
AAACTCAATGCATTGTTATTATTTTCCTTCCTCTTTCATTACGAATTTTTTTCTTTTTCAGCATTGTTCA
TTTCAGCTTCACTGCACACAGAAATCGTCATACTCTATTCAGCGAGTTTAGCATACTAAAAACCCGGGAT
TGGCCAAAGGACCCAAAGGTATGTTTCGAATGATACTAACATAACATAGAACATTTTCAGGAGGACCCTT
GCTTGGAGGGTACCGAGCTCAGAAAAAATGACCGCTCCAAAGAAGAAGCGCAAGGTTCCAGTCGAGAAGA
TGACTGCCCCAAAAAAGAAACGTAAGGTCCCGCGGGTAAGTTTAAACAGTTCGGTACTAACTAACCATAC
ATATTTAAATTTTCAGCGCGCTGTGTCAAAAGGAGAAGAGCTTATTAAGGAGAATATGCGTTCCAAGCTC
TACCTCGAGGGATCCGTCAACGGACACCAATTCAAGTGCACCCACGAGGGAGAGGGAAAGCCATACGAGG
GAAAGCAAACCAACCGTATCAAGGTCGTCGAGGGAGGACCACTCCCATTCGCCTTCGACATCCTCGCCAC
CCACTTCATGTACGGATCCAAGGTAAGTTTAAACATATATATACTAACTAACCCTGATTATTTAAATTTT
CAGGTCTTCATCAAGTACCCAGCCGACCTCCCAGACTACTTCAAGCAATCCTTCCCAGAGGGATTCACCT
GGGAGCGTGTCATGGTCTTCGAGGACGGAGGAGTCCTCACCGCCACCCAAGACACCTCCCTCCAAGACGG
AGAGCTCATCTACAACGTCAAGGTCCGTGGAGTCAACTTCCCAGCCAACGGACCAGTCATGCAAAAGAAG
ACCCTCGGATGGGAGCCATCCACCGAGACCATGTACCCAGCCGACGGAGGACTCGAGGGACGTTGCGACA
AGGTAAGTTTAAACATGATTTTACTAACTAACTAATCTGATTTAAATTTTCAGGCCCTCAAGCTCGTCGG
AGGAGGACACCTCCACGTCAACTTCAAGACCACCTACAAGTCCAAGAAGCCAGTCAAGATGCCAGGAGTC
CACTACGTCGACCGTCGTCTCGAGCGTATCAAGGAGGCCGACAACGAGACCTACGTCGAGCAATACGAGC
ACGCCGTCGCCCGTTACTCCAACCTCGGAGGAGGAATGGACGAGCTCTACAAGCCTAGGATACCGGTGGG
TGAAGACCCACCAAAGCCATCTGCCAAGGGAGCCAAGAAGGCCGCCAAGACCGTTACGAAGCCAAAGGAC
GGAAAGAAGAGACGTCATGCCCGTAAGGAATCATACTCCGTCTACATCTACCGTGTCCTCAAGCAAGTTC
ATCCAGACACTGGAGTTTCCTCCAAAGCCATGTCTATCATGAACTCTTTTGTCAACGATGTCTTCGAGCG
TATTGCTGCTGAAGCATCCCGTCTTGCTCACTACAACAAGCGTTCCACAATCTCATCCCGCGAAATTCAG
ACCGCTGTCCGTCTGATCCTTCCAGGAGAGCTTGCCAAGCACGCCGTGTCTGAGGGAACCAAGGCCGTTA
CCAAGTACACTTCCAGCAAGTAGGAATTCCAACTGAGCGCCGGTCGCTACCATTACCAACTTGTCTGGTG
TCAAAAATAATAGGGGCCGCTGTCATCAGAGTAAGTTTAAACTGAGTTCTACTAACTAACGAGTAATATT
TAAATTTTCAGCATCTCGCGCCCGTGCCTCTGACTTCTAAGTCCAATTACTCTTCAACATCCCTACATGC
TCTTTCTCCCTGTGCTCCCACCCCCTATTTTTGTTATTATCAAAAAACTTCTCTTAATTTCTTTGTTTTT
TAGCTTCTTTTAAGTCACCTCTAACAATGAAATTGTGTAGATTCAAAAATAGAATTAATTCGTAATAAAA
AGTCGAAAAAAATTGTGCTCCCTCCCCCCATTAATAATAATTCTATCCCAAAATCTACACAATGTTCTGT
GTACACTTCTTATGTTTTTTACTTCTGATAAATTTTTTTGAAACATCATAGAAAAAACCGCACACAAAAT
ACCTTATCATATGTTACGTTTCAGTTTATGACCGCAATTTTTATTTCTTCGCACGTCTGGGCCTCTCATG
ACGTCAAATCATGCTCATCGTGAAAAAGTTTTGGAGTATTTTTGGAATTTTTCAATCAAGTGAAAGTTTA
TGAAATTAATTTTCCTGCTTTTGCTTTTTGGGGTTTCCCCTATTGTTTGTCAAGATTTCGAGGACGGCGT
TTTTCTTGCTAAAATCACAAGTATTGATGAGCACGATGCAAGAAAGATCGGAAGAAGGTTTGGGTTTGAG
GCTCAGTGGAAGGTGAGTAGAAGTTGATAATTTGAAAGTGGAGTAGTGTCTATGGGGTTTTTGCCTTAAA
TGACAGAATACATTCCCAATATACCAAACATAACTGTTTCCTACTAGTCGGCCGTACGGGCCCTTTCGTC
TCGCGCGTTTCGGTGATGACGGTGAAAACCTCTGACACATGCAGCTCCCGGAGACGGTCACAGCTTGTCT
GTAAGCGGATGCCGGGAGCAGACAAGCCCGTCAGGGCGCGTCAGCGGGTGTTGGCGGGTGTCGGGGCTGG
CTTAACTATGCGGCATCAGAGCAGATTGTACTGAGAGTGCACCATATGCGGTGTGAAATACCGCACAGAT
GCGTAAGGAGAAAATACCGCATCAGGCGGCCTTAAGGGCCTCGTGATACGCCTATTTTTATAGGTTAATG
TCATGATAATAATGGTTTCTTAGACGTCAGGTGGCACTTTTCGGGGAAATGTGCGCGGAACCCCTATTTG
TTTATTTTTCTAAATACATTCAAATATGTATCCGCTCATGAGACAATAACCCTGATAAATGCTTCAATAA
TATTGAAAAAGGAAGAGTATGAGTATTCAACATTTCCGTGTCGCCCTTATTCCCTTTTTTGCGGCATTTT
GCCTTCCTGTTTTTGCTCACCCAGAAACGCTGGTGAAAGTAAAAGATGCTGAAGATCAGTTGGGTGCACG
AGTGGGTTACATCGAACTGGATCTCAACAGCGGTAAGATCCTTGAGAGTTTTCGCCCCGAAGAACGTTTT
CCAATGATGAGCACTTTTAAAGTTCTGCTATGTGGCGCGGTATTATCCCGTATTGACGCCGGGCAAGAGC
AACTCGGTCGCCGCATACACTATTCTCAGAATGACTTGGTTGAGTACTCACCAGTCACAGAAAAGCATCT
TACGGATGGCATGACAGTAAGAGAATTATGCAGTGCTGCCATAACCATGAGTGATAACACTGCGGCCAAC
TTACTTCTGACAACGATCGGAGGACCGAAGGAGCTAACCGCTTTTTTGCACAACATGGGGGATCATGTAA
CTCGCCTTGATCGTTGGGAACCGGAGCTGAATGAAGCCATACCAAACGACGAGCGTGACACCACGATGCC
TGTAGCAATGGCAACAACGTTGCGCAAACTATTAACTGGCGAACTACTTACTCTAGCTTCCCGGCAACAA
TTAATAGACTGGATGGAGGCGGATAAAGTTGCAGGACCACTTCTGCGCTCGGCCCTTCCGGCTGGCTGGT
TTATTGCTGATAAATCTGGAGCCGGTGAGCGTGGGTCTCGCGGTATCATTGCAGCACTGGGGCCAGATGG
TAAGCCCTCCCGTATCGTAGTTATCTACACGACGGGGAGTCAGGCAACTATGGATGAACGAAATAGACAG
ATCGCTGAGATAGGTGCCTCACTGATTAAGCATTGGTAACTGTCAGACCAAGTTTACTCATATATACTTT
AGATTGATTTAAAACTTCATTTTTAATTTAAAAGGATCTAGGTGAAGATCCTTTTTGATAATCTCATGAC
CAAAATCCCTTAACGTGAGTTTTCGTTCCACTGAGCGTCAGACCCCGTAGAAAAGATCAAAGGATCTTCT
TGAGATCCTTTTTTTCTGCGCGTAATCTGCTGCTTGCAAACAAAAAAACCACCGCTACCAGCGGTGGTTT
GTTTGCCGGATCAAGAGCTACCAACTCTTTTTCCGAAGGTAACTGGCTTCAGCAGAGCGCAGATACCAAA
TACTGTTCTTCTAGTGTAGCCGTAGTTAGGCCACCACTTCAAGAACTCTGTAGCACCGCCTACATACCTC
GCTCTGCTAATCCTGTTACCAGTGGCTGCTGCCAGTGGCGATAAGTCGTGTCTTACCGGGTTGGACTCAA
GACGATAGTTACCGGATAAGGCGCAGCGGTCGGGCTGAACGGGGGGTTCGTGCACACAGCCCAGCTTGGA
GCGAACGACCTACACCGAACTGAGATACCTACAGCGTGAGCTATGAGAAAGCGCCACGCTTCCCGAAGGG
AGAAAGGCGGACAGGTATCCGGTAAGCGGCAGGGTCGGAACAGGAGAGCGCACGAGGGAGCTTCCAGGGG
GAAACGCCTGGTATCTTTATAGTCCTGTCGGGTTTCGCCACCTCTGACTTGAGCGTCGATTTTTGTGATG
CTCGTCAGGGGGGCGGAGCCTATGGAAAAACGCCAGCAACGCGGCCTTTTTACGGTTCCTGGCCTTTTGC
TGGCCTTTTGCTCACATGTTCTTTCCTGCGTTATCCCCTGATTCTGTGGATAACCGTATTACCGCCTTTG
AGTGAGCTGATACCGCTCGCCGCAGCCGAACGACCGAGCGCAGCGAGTCAGTGAGCGAGGAAGCGGAAGA
GCGCCCAATACGCAAACCGCCTCTCCCCGCGCGTTGGCCGATTCATTAATGCAGCTGGCACGACAGGTTT
CCCGACTGGAAAGCGGGCAGTGAGCGCAACGCAATTAATGTGAGTTAGCTCACTCATTAGGCACCCCAGG
CTTTACACTTTATGCTTCCGGCTCGTATGTTGTGTGGAATTGTGAGCGGATAACAATT
Features (pLannotate 1.2.2; 14 found; start..end, strand, type, name):
    152..169     -  misc_feature   MCS (fragment): pUC18/19 multiple cloning site
   1225..1276    +  CDS            mEGFP (fragment): monomeric enhanced GFP, optimized with synthetic introns for expression in C. elegans
   1283..2083    +  CDS            CyOFP1: CyOFP1 is a basic (constitutively fluorescent) long stokes shift fluorescent protein published in 2016, derived from Entacmaea quadricolor. It is reported to be a very rapidly-maturing monomer with moderate acid sensitivity.
   2108..2470    +  CDS            his-11: H2B1_CAEEL - Experimental evidence at protein level: Swiss-Prot protein existence level 1. Core component of nucleosome. Nucleosomes wrap and compact DNA into chromatin, limiting DNA accessibility to the cellular machineries which require DNA as a template. Histones thereby play a central role in transcription regulation, DNA repair, DNA replication and chromosomal stability. DNA accessibility is regulated via a complex set of post-translational modifications of histones, also called histone code, and nucleosome remodeling. From Caenorhabditis elegans.
   3080..3232    +  CDS            aex-5 (fragment): AEX5_CAEEL - Also known as kpc-3 From Caenorhabditis elegans.
   3360..3395    +  CDS            rop (fragment): Rop protein, which maintains plasmids at low copy number; rop
   3497..3596    +  misc_feature   bom (fragment): basis of mobility region from pBR322
   3694..3798    +  promoter       AmpR promoter: bla
   3799..4659    +  CDS            AmpR: β-lactamase; bla; confers resistance to ampicillin, carbenicillin, and related antibiotics
   4830..5418    +  rep_origin     ori: high-copy-number ColE1/pMB1/pBR322/pUC origin of replication
   5601..5693    +  CDS            lacI (fragment): lac repressor; lacI; The lac repressor binds to the lac operator to inhibit transcription in E. coli. This inhibition can be relieved by adding lactose or isopropyl-β-D-thiogalactopyranoside (IPTG).
   5706..5727    +  protein_bind   CAP binding site: CAP binding activates transcription in the presence of cAMP. E. coli catabolite activator protein
   5742..5772    +  promoter       lac promoter: promoter for the E. coli lac operon
   5780..5796    +  protein_bind   lac operator: The lac repressor binds to the lac operator to inhibit transcription in E. coli. This inhibition can be relieved by adding lactose or isopropyl-β-D-thiogalactopyranoside (IPTG). lac repressor encoded by lacI
