[The description below was written by a language model from this plasmid's Addgene catalogue record and pLannotate feature annotations shown in this document.]
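Description:
pEY36 is a C. elegans expression plasmid built on the pPD95.62 backbone, one of the standard worm reporter vectors. It serves as a transcriptional reporter for sri-1 and is one of the component reporters described in the NeuroPAL multicolor neuronal identification work. In E. coli it is propagated through a high-copy ColE1/pUC-type origin and selected with ampicillin via the bla (AmpR) gene and its promoter. Residual pUC-derived elements (lac promoter, operator, CAP site, a lacI fragment, a multiple cloning site remnant, and rop and bom fragments) are vector carry-over with no role in the reporter function.

The payload was assembled by Gibson cloning. The catalogue lists sri-1 from C. elegans as the insert. The sequence annotation does not label this region, but an unannotated stretch of roughly one kilobase lies between the cloning site remnant and the reporter coding sequence, which is where sri-1 regulatory sequence would be expected; its exact extent is not stated in the record. Downstream is CyOFP1, a monomeric, fast-maturing, long Stokes shift orange fluorescent protein derived from Entacmaea quadricolor, followed by the C. elegans histone H2B gene his-11. This arrangement is consistent with a CyOFP1–histone fusion that tethers the fluorophore to chromatin, giving the nuclear signal named in the stated purpose. A short fragment annotated as worm-optimized GFP just upstream of CyOFP1 is probably a leftover from the parental vector. The aex-5 fragment after his-11 likely reflects the backbone's 3′ region, although no 3′ UTR is explicitly annotated.

The plasmid is intended for making transgenic worms in which sri-1-expressing neurons are marked by nuclear CyOFP fluorescence. The record refers to the NeuroPAL publication for the actual expression pattern.
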