Addgene plasmid #191040: pEY36
Purpose: sri-1 fluorescent neural reporter driving nuclear CYOFP expression (refer to NeuroPAL paper for expression)
Depositing lab: Oliver Hobert & Eviatar Yemini. Depositing organization: Columbia University. Publication: NeuroPAL: A Multicolor Atlas for Whole-Brain Neuronal Identification in C. elegans. Yemini E, Lin A, Nejatbakhsh A, Varol E, Sun R, Mena GE, Samuel ADT, Paninski L, Venkatachalam V, Hobert O. Cell. 2021 Jan 7;184(1):272-288.e11. doi: 10.1016/j.cell.2020.12.012. Epub 2020 Dec 29. PubMed 33378642.
Backbone
  Vector backbone: pPD95.62
  Vector type: Worm Expression
Growth in bacteria
  Bacterial resistance: Ampicillin, 100 μg/mL
  Growth temperature: 37°C
  Growth strain: DH5alpha
  Copy number: Unknown
Gene/Insert
  Gene/Insert name: sri-1
  Species: C. elegans (nematode)
  Mutation: None
  Entrez Gene: sri-1 (a.k.a. CELE_F36G9.8)
  Cloning method: Gibson Cloning
Terms and licenses: Academic/Nonprofit Terms; Industry Terms: Not Available to Industry
How to cite: pEY36 was a gift from Oliver Hobert & Eviatar Yemini (Addgene plasmid # 191040 ; http://n2t.net/addgene:191040 ; RRID:Addgene_191040)
